Addgene plasmid #137862: pCAGGS-mTagBFP2-T2A-iCreERT2 (PAGSA)
Purpose: Monomeric TagBFP2 and iCre-ERT2 recombinase (PAGSA N-terminus)
Depositing lab: Mario Capecchi. Depositing organization: University of Utah.
Backbone
  Vector backbone: pCAGGS
  Vector type: Mammalian Expression, Cre/Lox
Growth in bacteria
  Bacterial resistance: Ampicillin, 100 μg/mL
  Growth temperature: 30°C
  Growth strain: DH10B
  Copy number: High Copy
Gene/Insert
  Gene/Insert name: mTagBFP2-T2A-iCreERT2
  Species: Synthetic
Resource information
  A portion of this plasmid was derived from a plasmid made by: pCAGGS was obtained from BCCM/LMBP. mTagBFP2 is from Michael Davidson. iCre is from Rolf Sprengel. ERT2 is from Pierre Chambon.
Terms and licenses: Academic/Nonprofit Terms; Industry Terms: Not Available to Industry
How to cite: pCAGGS-mTagBFP2-T2A-iCreERT2 (PAGSA) was a gift from Mario Capecchi (Addgene plasmid # 137862 ; http://n2t.net/addgene:137862 ; RRID:Addgene_137862)
