[The description below was written by a language model from this plasmid's Addgene catalogue record, the feature table of its GenBank file and pLannotate feature annotations shown in this document.]
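Description:
pCAGGS-mTagBFP2-T2A-iCreERT2 (PAGSA) is a mammalian expression plasmid of about 7.5 kb built on the pCAGGS backbone and used in Cre/lox work. It is propagated in E. coli from a high-copy pMB1/ColE1-type origin and selected with ampicillin through the bla (β-lactamase) gene. The backbone also carries an SV40 origin of replication with an adjacent SV40 polyadenylation region, plus remnants of the lac promoter/operator and short lacI fragments that have no evident role in the payload. No mammalian selection marker is annotated.

Expression is driven by the CAG arrangement: the human CMV immediate-early enhancer, the chicken β-actin promoter and a chimeric chicken β-actin/rabbit β-globin intron, which together give strong, broadly active transcription in mammalian cells. The synthetic open reading frame encodes the monomeric blue fluorescent protein mTagBFP2, followed by a T2A self-cleaving peptide and then iCreERT2, a fusion of codon-improved Cre recombinase to the ERT2 mutated ligand-binding domain of the human estrogen receptor. The transcript ends in the rabbit β-globin 3' UTR and polyadenylation signal. Ribosomal skipping at T2A yields two separate proteins from one message, so blue fluorescence marks the cells that also contain the recombinase. The ERT2 domain generally keeps Cre inactive until a tamoxifen-type ligand is supplied, making recombination at loxP sites inducible. "PAGSA" is described in the record as the N-terminus of the iCre-ERT2 protein, presumably the residues left ahead of iCre after T2A processing, consistent with a short unannotated gap between the two; the record does not explain why this variant was made.
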