LOCUS       pCX_mTagBFP2_mT2 7501 bp DNA circular 01-DEC-2019
DEFINITION  synthetic circular DNA.
ACCESSION   .
VERSION     .
KEYWORDS    .
SOURCE      synthetic DNA construct
  ORGANISM  synthetic DNA construct
REFERENCE   1 (bases 1 to 7501)
  AUTHORS   .
  TITLE     Direct Submission
  JOURNAL   Exported Sunday, Dec 1, 2019 from SnapGene Viewer 5.0.6
            https://www.snapgene.com
COMMENT     Created: Friday, August 26, 2005 5:19 PM pCAGGS sequence from LMBP
            Martine Vanhoucke ;Nucleotide sequence of pCAGGS Date: 21/02/1992
            (Latest Update: 18/10/1999) ;Start of the nucleotide sequence in the
            middle of the first EcoRI site ;downstream from the AG promoter.
            ;(c) BCCM/LMBP Plasmid collection (Ghent University, Belgium).
COMMENT
COMMENT     ApEinfo:methylated:1
FEATURES             Location/Qualifiers
     enhancer        11..388
                     /note="hCMV"
                     /locus_tag="hCMV"
                     /label="hCMV"
                     /ApEinfo_label="hCMV"
                     /ApEinfo_fwdcolor="#5ac3fa"
                     /ApEinfo_revcolor="#5ac3fa"
                     /ApEinfo_graphicformat="arrow_data {{0 1 2 0 0 -1} {} 0}
                     width 5 offset 0"
     misc_feature    670..762
                     /note="Exon 1?"
                     /locus_tag="Exon 1?"
                     /label="Exon 1?"
                     /ApEinfo_label="Exon 1?"
                     /ApEinfo_fwdcolor="#7eff74"
                     /ApEinfo_revcolor="#7eff74"
                     /ApEinfo_graphicformat="arrow_data {{0 1 2 0 0 -1} {} 0}
                     width 5 offset 0"
     intron          763..1687
                     /note="intron"
                     /locus_tag="intron"
                     /label="intron"
                     /ApEinfo_label="intron"
                     /ApEinfo_fwdcolor="#eb606c"
                     /ApEinfo_revcolor="#eb606c"
                     /ApEinfo_graphicformat="arrow_data {{0 1 2 0 0 -1} {} 0}
                     width 5 offset 0"
     misc_feature    1652..1672
                     /note="HN737"
                     /locus_tag="HN737"
                     /label="HN737"
                     /ApEinfo_label="HN737"
                     /ApEinfo_fwdcolor="#7eff74"
                     /ApEinfo_revcolor="#7eff74"
                     /ApEinfo_graphicformat="arrow_data {{0 1 2 0 0 -1} {} 0}
                     width 5 offset 0"
     misc_feature    1696..1715
                     /note="HN382"
                     /locus_tag="HN382"
                     /label="HN382"
                     /ApEinfo_label="HN382"
                     /ApEinfo_fwdcolor="#7eff74"
                     /ApEinfo_revcolor="#7eff74"
                     /ApEinfo_graphicformat="arrow_data {{0 1 2 0 0 -1} {} 0}
                     width 5 offset 0"
     misc_feature    1745..2455
                     /note="mTagBFP2"
                     /locus_tag="mTagBFP2"
                     /label="mTagBFP2"
                     /ApEinfo_label="mTagBFP2"
                     /ApEinfo_fwdcolor="#7eff74"
                     /ApEinfo_revcolor="#7eff74"
                     /ApEinfo_graphicformat="arrow_data {{0 1 2 0 0 -1} {} 0}
                     width 5 offset 0"
     misc_feature    1943..1951
                     /note="mTagBFP2 chromophore"
                     /locus_tag="mTagBFP2 chromophore"
                     /label="mTagBFP2 chromophore"
                     /ApEinfo_label="mTagBFP2 chromophore"
                     /ApEinfo_fwdcolor="#7eff74"
                     /ApEinfo_revcolor="#7eff74"
                     /ApEinfo_graphicformat="arrow_data {{0 1 2 0 0 -1} {} 0}
                     width 5 offset 0"
     misc_feature    2456..2530
                     /locus_tag="T2A"
                     /label="T2A"
                     /ApEinfo_label="T2A"
                     /ApEinfo_fwdcolor="#7eff74"
                     /ApEinfo_revcolor="#7eff74"
                     /ApEinfo_graphicformat="arrow_data {{0 1 2 0 0 -1} {} 0}
                     width 5 offset 0"
     misc_feature    2543..4519
                     /locus_tag="iCreERT2"
                     /label="iCreERT2"
                     /ApEinfo_label="iCreERT2"
                     /ApEinfo_fwdcolor="#7eff74"
                     /ApEinfo_revcolor="#7eff74"
                     /ApEinfo_graphicformat="arrow_data {{0 1 2 0 0 -1} {} 0}
                     width 5 offset 0"
     CDS             2543..3565
                     /codon_start=1
                     /translation="NLLTVHQNLPALPVDATSDEVRKNLMDMFRDRQAFSEHTWKMLLS
                     VCRSWAAWCKLNNRKWFPAEPEDVRDYLLYLQARGLAVKTIQQHLGQLNMLHRRSGLPR
                     PSDSNAVSLVMRRIRKENVDAGERAKQALAFERTDFDQVRSLMENSDRCQDIRNLAFLG
                     IAYNTLLRIAEIARIRVKDISRTDGGRMLIHIGRTKTLVSTAGVEKALSLGVTKLVERW
                     ISVSGVADDPNNYLFCRVRKNGVAAPSATSQLSTRALEGIFEATHRLIYGAKDDSGQRY
                     LAWSGHSARVGAARDMARAGVSIPEIMQAGGWTNVNIVMNYIRNLDSETGAMVRLLEDG
                     D"
                     /locus_tag="iCre"
                     /label="iCre"
                     /ApEinfo_label="iCre"
                     /ApEinfo_fwdcolor="#e9d024"
                     /ApEinfo_revcolor="#e9d024"
                     /ApEinfo_graphicformat="arrow_data {{0 1 2 0 0 -1} {} 0}
                     width 5 offset 0"
     CDS             3578..4513
                     /codon_start=1
                     /product="mutated ligand-binding domain of the human
                     estrogen receptor (Feil et al., 1997)"
                     /translation="AGDMRAANLWPSPLMIKRSKKNSLALSLTADQMVSALLDAEPPIL
                     YSEYDPTRPFSEASMMGLLTNLADRELVHMINWAKRVPGFVDLTLHDQVHLLECAWLEI
                     LMIGLVWRSMEHPVKLLFAPNLLLDRNQGKCVEGMVEIFDMLLATSSRFRMMNLQGEEF
                     VCLKSIILLNSGVYTFLSSTLKSLEEKDHIHRVLDKITDTLIHLMAKAGLTLQQQHQRL
                     AQLLLILSHIRHMSNKGMEHLYSMKCKNVVPLYDLLLEAADAHRLHAPTSRGGASVEET
                     DQSHLATAGSTSSHSLQKYYITGEAEGFPAT"
                     /locus_tag="ERT2"
                     /label="ERT2"
                     /ApEinfo_label="ERT2"
                     /ApEinfo_fwdcolor="#e9d024"
                     /ApEinfo_revcolor="#e9d024"
                     /ApEinfo_graphicformat="arrow_data {{0 1 2 0 0 -1} {} 0}
                     width 5 offset 0"
     3'UTR           4529..4620
                     /note="rabbit b-globin 3' UTR, polyA"
                     /locus_tag="rabbit b-globin 3' UTR, polyA"
                     /label="rabbit b-globin 3' UTR, polyA"
                     /ApEinfo_label="rabbit b-globin 3' UTR, polyA"
                     /ApEinfo_fwdcolor="#f76ca1"
                     /ApEinfo_revcolor="#008040"
                     /ApEinfo_graphicformat="arrow_data {{0 1 2 0 0 -1} {} 0}
                     width 5 offset 0"
     3'UTR           4621..4977
                     /note="rabbit b-globin 3' flanking region"
                     /locus_tag="rabbit b-globin 3' flanking region"
                     /label="rabbit b-globin 3' flanking region"
                     /ApEinfo_label="rabbit b-globin 3' flanking region"
                     /ApEinfo_fwdcolor="#f76ca1"
                     /ApEinfo_revcolor="#008040"
                     /ApEinfo_graphicformat="arrow_data {{0 1 2 0 0 -1} {} 0}
                     width 5 offset 0"
     promoter        complement(5055..5137)
                     /note="lac"
                     /locus_tag="lac"
                     /label="lac"
                     /ApEinfo_label="lac"
                     /ApEinfo_fwdcolor="#346ee0"
                     /ApEinfo_revcolor="#346ee0"
                     /ApEinfo_graphicformat="arrow_data {{0 1 2 0 0 -1} {} 0}
                     width 5 offset 0"
     misc_feature    5279..5354
                     /note="SV40 origin"
                     /locus_tag="SV40 origin"
                     /label="SV40 origin"
                     /ApEinfo_label="SV40 origin"
                     /ApEinfo_fwdcolor="#7eff74"
                     /ApEinfo_revcolor="#7eff74"
                     /ApEinfo_graphicformat="arrow_data {{0 1 2 0 0 -1} {} 0}
                     width 5 offset 0"
     polyA_signal    5385..5459
                     /note="SV40 early region polyA"
                     /locus_tag="SV40 early region polyA"
                     /label="SV40 early region polyA"
                     /ApEinfo_label="SV40 early region polyA"
                     /ApEinfo_fwdcolor="#ff3eee"
                     /ApEinfo_revcolor="#ff3eee"
                     /ApEinfo_graphicformat="arrow_data {{0 1 2 0 0 -1} {} 0}
                     width 5 offset 0"
     polyA_signal    complement(5385..5459)
                     /note="SV40 late region polyA"
                     /locus_tag="SV40 late region polyA"
                     /label="SV40 late region polyA"
                     /ApEinfo_label="SV40 late region polyA"
                     /ApEinfo_fwdcolor="#ff3eee"
                     /ApEinfo_revcolor="#ff3eee"
                     /ApEinfo_graphicformat="arrow_data {{0 1 2 0 0 -1} {} 0}
                     width 5 offset 0"
     misc_feature    complement(5574..5975)
                     /note="pMB1 origin"
                     /locus_tag="pMB1 origin"
                     /label="pMB1 origin"
                     /ApEinfo_label="pMB1 origin"
                     /ApEinfo_fwdcolor="#7eff74"
                     /ApEinfo_revcolor="#7eff74"
                     /ApEinfo_graphicformat="arrow_data {{0 1 2 0 0 -1} {} 0}
                     width 5 offset 0"
     CDS             complement(6516..7376)
                     /note="bla"
                     /locus_tag="bla"
                     /label="bla"
                     /ApEinfo_label="bla"
                     /ApEinfo_fwdcolor="#e9d024"
                     /ApEinfo_revcolor="#e9d024"
                     /ApEinfo_graphicformat="arrow_data {{0 1 2 0 0 -1} {} 0}
                     width 5 offset 0"
ORIGIN
        1 cacctgggtc gacattgatt attgactagt tattaatagt aatcaattac ggggtcatta
       61 gttcatagcc catatatgga gttccgcgtt acataactta cggtaaatgg cccgcctggc
      121 tgaccgccca acgacccccg cccattgacg tcaataatga cgtatgttcc catagtaacg
      181 ccaataggga ctttccattg acgtcaatgg gtggagtatt tacggtaaac tgcccacttg
      241 gcagtacatc aagtgtatca tatgccaagt acgcccccta ttgacgtcaa tgacggtaaa
      301 tggcccgcct ggcattatgc ccagtacatg accttatggg actttcctac ttggcagtac
      361 atctacgtat tagtcatcgc tattaccatg gtcgaggtga gccccacgtt ctgcttcact
      421 ctccccatct cccccccctc cccaccccca attttgtatt tatttatttt ttaattattt
      481 tgtgcagcga tgggggcggg gggggggggg gggccccccc caggcggggc ggggcggggc
      541 gaggggcggg gcggggcgag gcggaaaggt gcggcggcag ccaatcagag cggcgcgctc
      601 cgaaagtttc cttttatggc gaggcggcgg cggcggcggc cctataaaaa gcgaagcgcg
      661 cggcgggcgg gagtcgttgc gcgctgcctt ccccccgtgc cccgctccgc cgccgcctcg
      721 cgccgcccgc cccggctctg actgaccgcg ttactcccac aggtgagcgg gcgggacggc
      781 ccttctcctc cgggctgtaa ttagcgcttg gtttaatgac ggcttgtttc ttttctgtgg
      841 ctgcgtgaaa gccttgaggg gctccgggag ggccctttgt gcggggggag cggctcgggg
      901 ggtgcgtgcg tgtgtgtgtg cgtggggagc gccgcgtgcg gctccgcgct gcccggcggc
      961 tgtgagcgct gcgggcgcgg cgcggggctt tgtgcgctcc gcagtgtgcg cgaggggagc
     1021 gcggccgggg gcggtgcccc gcggtgcggg gggggctgcg aggggaacaa aggctgcgtg
     1081 cggggtgtgt gcgtgggggg gtgagcaggg ggtgtgggcg cgtcggtcgg gctgcaaccc
     1141 cccctgcacc cccctccccg agttgctgag cacggcccgg cttcgggtgc ggggctccgt
     1201 acggggcgtg gcgcggggct cgccgtgccg ggcggggggt ggcggcaggt gggggtgccg
     1261 ggcggggcgg ggccgcctcg ggccggggag ggctcggggg aaggggcgcg gcggcccccg
     1321 gagcgccggc ggctgtcgag gcgcggcgag ccgcagccat tgccttttat ggtaatcgtg
     1381 cgagagggcg cagggacttc ctttgtccca aatctgtgcg gagccgaaat ctgggaggcg
     1441 ccgccgcacc ccctctagcg ggcgcggggc gaagcggtgc ggcgccggca ggaaggaaat
     1501 gggcggggag ggccttcgtg cgtcgccgcg ccgccgtccc cttctccctc tccagcctcg
     1561 gggctgtccg cggggggacg gctgccttcg ggggggacgg ggcagggcgg ggttcggctt
     1621 ctggcgtgtg accggcggct ctagagcctc tgctaaccat gttcatgcct tcttcttttt
     1681 cctacagctc ctgggcaacg tgctggttat tgtgctgtct catcattttg gcaaagaatt
     1741 cgccatggtg tctaagggcg aagagctgat taaggagaac atgcacatga agctgtacat
     1801 ggagggcacc gtggacaacc atcacttcaa gtgcacatcc gagggcgaag gcaagcccta
     1861 cgagggcacc cagaccatga gaatcaaggt ggtcgagggc ggccctctcc ccttcgcctt
     1921 cgacatcctg gctactagct tcctctacgg cagcaagacc ttcatcaacc acacccaggg
     1981 catccccgac ttcttcaagc agtccttccc tgagggcttc acatgggaga gagtcaccac
     2041 atacgaagac gggggcgtgc tgaccgctac ccaggacacc agcctccagg acggctgcct
     2101 catctacaac gtcaagatca gaggggtgaa cttcacatcc aacggccctg tgatgcagaa
     2161 gaaaacactc ggctgggagg ccttcaccga gacgctgtac cccgctgacg gcggcctgga
     2221 aggcagaaac gacatggccc tgaagctcgt gggcgggagc catctgatcg caaacgccaa
     2281 gaccacatat agatccaaga aacccgctaa gaacctcaag atgcctggcg tctactatgt
     2341 ggactacaga ctggaaagaa tcaaggaggc caacaacgag acctacgtcg agcagcacga
     2401 ggtggcagtg gccagatact gcgacctccc tagcaaactg gggcacaagc ttaatggcgg
     2461 ctccggcggc cgctccgagg gccgcggcag cctgctgaca tgcggcgacg tggaagagaa
     2521 ccctggccct gccggcagcg ccaacctgct gactgtgcac caaaacctgc ctgccctccc
     2581 tgtggatgcc acctctgatg aagtcaggaa gaacctgatg gacatgttca gggacaggca
     2641 ggccttctct gaacacacct ggaagatgct cctgtctgtg tgcagatcct gggctgcctg
     2701 gtgcaagctg aacaacagga aatggttccc tgctgaacct gaggatgtga gggactacct
     2761 cctgtacctg caagccagag gcctggctgt gaagaccatc caacagcacc tgggccagct
     2821 caacatgctg cacaggagat ctggcctgcc tcgcccttct gactccaatg ctgtgtccct
     2881 ggtgatgagg agaatcagaa aggagaatgt ggatgctggg gagagagcca agcaggccct
     2941 ggcctttgaa cgcactgact ttgaccaagt cagatccctg atggagaact ctgacagatg
     3001 ccaggacatc aggaacctgg ccttcctggg cattgcctac aacaccctgc tgcgcattgc
     3061 cgaaattgcc agaatcagag tgaaggacat ctcccgcacc gatggtggga gaatgctgat
     3121 ccacattggc aggaccaaga ccctggtgtc cacagctggt gtggagaagg ccctgtccct
     3181 gggggttacc aagctggtgg agagatggat ctctgtgtct ggtgtggctg atgaccccaa
     3241 caactacctg ttctgccggg tcagaaagaa tggtgtggct gccccttctg ccacctccca
     3301 actgtccacc cgggccctgg aagggatctt tgaggccacc caccgcctga tctatggtgc
     3361 caaggatgac tctgggcaga gatacctggc ctggtctggc cactctgcca gagtgggtgc
     3421 tgccagggac atggccaggg ctggtgtgtc catccctgaa atcatgcagg ctggtggctg
     3481 gaccaatgtg aacattgtga tgaactacat cagaaacctg gactctgaga ctggggccat
     3541 ggtgaggctg ctagaggatg gggacctcga gccatctgct ggagacatga gagctgccaa
     3601 cctttggcca agcccgctca tgatcaaacg ctctaagaag aacagcctgg ccttgtccct
     3661 gacggccgac cagatggtca gtgccttgtt ggatgctgag ccccccatac tctattccga
     3721 gtatgatcct accagaccct tcagtgaagc ttcgatgatg ggcttactga ccaacctggc
     3781 agacagggag ctggttcaca tgatcaactg ggcgaagagg gtgccaggct ttgtggattt
     3841 gaccctccat gatcaggtcc accttctaga atgtgcctgg ctagagatcc tgatgattgg
     3901 tctcgtctgg cgctccatgg agcacccagt gaagctactg tttgctccta acttgctctt
     3961 ggacaggaac cagggaaaat gtgtagaggg catggtggag atcttcgaca tgctgctggc
     4021 tacatcatct cggttccgca tgatgaatct gcagggagag gagtttgtgt gcctcaaatc
     4081 tattattttg cttaattctg gagtgtacac atttctgtcc agcaccctga agtctctgga
     4141 agagaaggac catatccacc gagtcctgga caagatcaca gacactttga tccacctgat
     4201 ggccaaggca ggcctgaccc tgcagcagca gcaccagcgg ctggcccagc tcctcctcat
     4261 cctctcccac atcaggcaca tgagtaacaa aggcatggag catctgtaca gcatgaagtg
     4321 caagaacgtg gtgcccctct atgacctgct gctggaggcg gcggacgccc accgcctaca
     4381 tgcgcccact agccgtggag gggcatccgt ggaggagacg gaccaaagcc acttggccac
     4441 tgcgggctct acttcatcgc attccttgca aaagtattac atcacggggg aggcagaggg
     4501 tttccctgcc acagcttgag gcgcgccgga tctttttccc tctgccaaaa attatgggga
     4561 catcatgaag ccccttgagc atctgacttc tggctaataa aggaaattta ttttcattgc
     4621 aatagtgtgt tggaattttt tgtgtctctc actcggaagg acatatggga gggcaaatca
     4681 tttaaaacat cagaatgagt atttggttta gagtttggca acatatgccc atatgctggc
     4741 tgccatgaac aaaggttggc tataaagagg tcatcagtat atgaaacagc cccctgctgt
     4801 ccattcctta ttccatagaa aagccttgac ttgaggttag atttttttta tattttgttt
     4861 tgtgttattt ttttctttaa catccctaaa attttcctta catgttttac tagccagatt
     4921 tttcctcctc tcctgactac tcccagtcat agctgtccct cttctcttat ggagatccct
     4981 cgacctgcag cccaagcttg gcgtaatcat ggtcatagct gtttcctgtg tgaaattgtt
     5041 atccgctcac aattccacac aacatacgag ccggaagcat aaagtgtaaa gcctgggtgc
     5101 ctaatgagtg agctaactca cattaattgc gttgcgctca ctgcccgctt tccagtcggg
     5161 aaacctgtcg tgccagcgga tccgcatctc aattagtcag caaccatagt cccgccccta
     5221 actccgccca tcccgcccct aactccgccc agttccgccc attctccgcc ccatggctga
     5281 ctaatttttt ttatttatgc agaggccgag gccgcctcgg cctctgagct attccagaag
     5341 tagtgaggag gcttttttgg aggcctaggc ttttgcaaaa agctaacttg tttattgcag
     5401 cttataatgg ttacaaataa agcaatagca tcacaaattt cacaaataaa gcattttttt
     5461 cactgcattc tagttgtggt ttgtccaaac tcatcaatgt atcttatcat gtctggatcc
     5521 gctgcattaa tgaatcggcc aacgcgcggg gagaggcggt ttgcgtattg ggcgctcttc
     5581 cgcttcctcg ctcactgact cgctgcgctc ggtcgttcgg ctgcggcgag cggtatcagc
     5641 tcactcaaag gcggtaatac ggttatccac agaatcaggg ataacgcagg aaagaacatg
     5701 tgagcaaaag gccagcaaaa ggccaggaac cgtaaaaagg ccgcgttgct ggcgtttttc
     5761 cataggctcc gcccccctga cgagcatcac aaaaatcgac gctcaagtca gaggtggcga
     5821 aacccgacag gactataaag ataccaggcg tttccccctg gaagctccct cgtgcgctct
     5881 cctgttccga ccctgccgct taccggatac ctgtccgcct ttctcccttc gggaagcgtg
     5941 gcgctttctc atagctcacg ctgtaggtat ctcagttcgg tgtaggtcgt tcgctccaag
     6001 ctgggctgtg tgcacgaacc ccccgttcag cccgaccgct gcgccttatc cggtaactat
     6061 cgtcttgagt ccaacccggt aagacacgac ttatcgccac tggcagcagc cactggtaac
     6121 aggattagca gagcgaggta tgtaggcggt gctacagagt tcttgaagtg gtggcctaac
     6181 tacggctaca ctagaagaac agtatttggt atctgcgctc tgctgaagcc agttaccttc
     6241 ggaaaaagag ttggtagctc ttgatccggc aaacaaacca ccgctggtag cggtggtttt
     6301 tttgtttgca agcagcagat tacgcgcaga aaaaaaggat ctcaagaaga tcctttgatc
     6361 ttttctacgg ggtctgacgc tcagtggaac gaaaactcac gttaagggat tttggtcatg
     6421 agattatcaa aaaggatctt cacctagatc cttttaaatt aaaaatgaag ttttaaatca
     6481 atctaaagta tatatgagta aacttggtct gacagttacc aatgcttaat cagtgaggca
     6541 cctatctcag cgatctgtct atttcgttca tccatagttg cctgactccc cgtcgtgtag
     6601 ataactacga tacgggaggg cttaccatct ggccccagtg ctgcaatgat accgcgagac
     6661 ccacgctcac cggctccaga tttatcagca ataaaccagc cagccggaag ggccgagcgc
     6721 agaagtggtc ctgcaacttt atccgcctcc atccagtcta ttaattgttg ccgggaagct
     6781 agagtaagta gttcgccagt taatagtttg cgcaacgttg ttgccattgc tacaggcatc
     6841 gtggtgtcac gctcgtcgtt tggtatggct tcattcagct ccggttccca acgatcaagg
     6901 cgagttacat gatcccccat gttgtgcaaa aaagcggtta gctccttcgg tcctccgatc
     6961 gttgtcagaa gtaagttggc cgcagtgtta tcactcatgg ttatggcagc actgcataat
     7021 tctcttactg tcatgccatc cgtaagatgc ttttctgtga ctggtgagta ctcaaccaag
     7081 tcattctgag aatagtgtat gcggcgaccg agttgctctt gcccggcgtc aatacgggat
     7141 aataccgcgc cacatagcag aactttaaaa gtgctcatca ttggaaaacg ttcttcgggg
     7201 cgaaaactct caaggatctt accgctgttg agatccagtt cgatgtaacc cactcgtgca
     7261 cccaactgat cttcagcatc ttttactttc accagcgttt ctgggtgagc aaaaacagga
     7321 aggcaaaatg ccgcaaaaaa gggaataagg gcgacacgga aatgttgaat actcatactc
     7381 ttcctttttc aatattattg aagcatttat cagggttatt gtctcatgag cggatacata
     7441 tttgaatgta tttagaaaaa taaacaaata ggggttccgc gcacatttcc ccgaaaagtg
     7501 c
//
