Features (pLannotate 1.2.2; 19 found; start..end, strand, type, name):
     11..390     +  enhancer       CMV enhancer: human cytomegalovirus immediate early enhancer
    392..669     +  promoter       chicken β-actin promoter: No description available
    670..1686    +  intron         chimeric intron: chimera between introns from chicken β-actin and rabbit β-globin
   1684..1740    +  CDS            HBB (fragment): HBB_LEPEU - Experimental evidence at protein level: Swiss-Prot protein existence level 1. Involved in oxygen transport from the lung to the various peripheral tissues. From Lepus europaeus (European hare).
   1744..2454    +  CDS            mTagBFP2: mTagBFP2 is a basic (constitutively fluorescent) blue fluorescent protein published in 2011, derived from Entacmaea quadricolor. It is reported to be a very rapidly-maturing monomer with very low acid sensitivity.
   2539..3564    +  CDS            cre: RECR_BPP1 - Experimental evidence at protein level: Swiss-Prot protein existence level 1. Catalyzes site-specific recombination between two 34-base- pair LOXP sites. Its role is to maintain the phage genome as a monomeric unit-copy plasmid in the lysogenic state. From Escherichia phage P1 (Bacteriophage P1).
   3577..4512    +  CDS            ERT2: mutated ligand-binding domain of the human estrogen receptor (Feil et al., 1997)
   4595..4650    +  polyA_signal   β-globin poly(A) signal: rabbit β-globin polyadenylation signal (Gil and Proudfoot, 1987)
   5035..5051    -  protein_bind   lac operator: The lac repressor binds to the lac operator to inhibit transcription in E. coli. This inhibition can be relieved by adding lactose or isopropyl-β-D-thiogalactopyranoside (IPTG). lac repressor encoded by lacI
   5059..5089    -  promoter       lac promoter: promoter for the E. coli lac operon
   5104..5125    -  protein_bind   CAP binding site: CAP binding activates transcription in the presence of cAMP. E. coli catabolite activator protein
   5138..5177    -  CDS            lacI (fragment): lac repressor; lacI; The lac repressor binds to the lac operator to inhibit transcription in E. coli. This inhibition can be relieved by adding lactose or isopropyl-β-D-thiogalactopyranoside (IPTG).
   5184..5206    +  promoter       SV40 promoter (fragment): SV40 enhancer and early promoter
   5230..5365    +  rep_origin     SV40 ori: SV40 origin of replication
   5385..5519    +  polyA_signal   SV40 poly(A) signal: SV40 polyadenylation signal
   5521..5575    -  CDS            lacI (fragment): lac repressor; lacI; The lac repressor binds to the lac operator to inhibit transcription in E. coli. This inhibition can be relieved by adding lactose or isopropyl-β-D-thiogalactopyranoside (IPTG).
   5758..6346    -  rep_origin     ori: high-copy-number ColE1/pMB1/pBR322/pUC origin of replication
   6517..7377    -  CDS            AmpR: β-lactamase; bla; confers resistance to ampicillin, carbenicillin, and related antibiotics
   7378..7482    -  promoter       AmpR promoter: bla
>Addgene plasmid #137862 | pCAGGS-mTagBFP2-T2A-iCreERT2 (PAGSA) | addgene full sequence | sequence record 274455 | Addgene NGS Result
CACCTGGGTCGACATTGATTATTGACTAGTTATTAATAGTAATCAATTACGGGGTCATTAGTTCATAGCC
CATATATGGAGTTCCGCGTTACATAACTTACGGTAAATGGCCCGCCTGGCTGACCGCCCAACGACCCCCG
CCCATTGACGTCAATAATGACGTATGTTCCCATAGTAACGCCAATAGGGACTTTCCATTGACGTCAATGG
GTGGAGTATTTACGGTAAACTGCCCACTTGGCAGTACATCAAGTGTATCATATGCCAAGTACGCCCCCTA
TTGACGTCAATGACGGTAAATGGCCCGCCTGGCATTATGCCCAGTACATGACCTTATGGGACTTTCCTAC
TTGGCAGTACATCTACGTATTAGTCATCGCTATTACCATGGTCGAGGTGAGCCCCACGTTCTGCTTCACT
CTCCCCATCTCCCCCCCCTCCCCACCCCCAATTTTGTATTTATTTATTTTTTAATTATTTTGTGCAGCGA
TGGGGGCGGGGGGGGGGGGGGGGCGCGCGCCGGGGGGGGGGGGGGGGGGGGGGGGGGGGGGSGGGGSGRG
GCGGAGAGGTGCGGCGGCAGCCAATCAGAGCGGCGCGCTCCGAAAGTTTCCTTTTATGGCGAGGCGGCGG
CGGCGGCGGCCCTATAAAAAGCGAAGCGCGCGGCGGGCGGGAGTCGCTGCGCGCTGCCTTCGCCCCGTGC
CCCGCTCCGCCGCCGCCTCGCGCCGCCCGCCCCGGCTCTGACTGACCGCGTTACTCCCACAGGTGAGCGG
GCGGGACGGCCCTTCTCCTCCGGGCTGTAATTAGCGCTTGGTTTAATGACGGCTTGTTTCTTTTCTGTGG
CTGCGTGAAAGCCTTGAGGGGCTCCGGGAGGGCCCTTTGTGCGGGGGGAGCGGCTCGGGGGGTGCGTGCG
TGTGTGTGTGCGTGGGGAGCGCCGCGTGCGGCTCCGCGCTGCCCGGCGGCTGTGAGCGCTGCGGGCGCGG
CGCGGGGCTTTGTGCGCTCCGCAGTGTGCGCGAGGGGAGCGCGGCCGGGGGCGGTGCCCCGCGGTGCGGG
GGGGGCTGCGAGGGGAACAAAGGCTGCGTGCGGGGTGTGTGCGTGGGGGGGTGAGCAGGGGGTGTGGGCG
CGTCGGTCGGGCTGCAACCCCCCCTGCACCCCCCTCCCCGAGTTGCTGAGCACGGCCCGGCTTCGGGTGC
GGGGCTCCGTACGGGGCGTGGCGCGGGGCTCGCCGTGCCGGGCGGGGGGTGGCGGCAGGTGGGGGTGCCG
GGCGGGGCGGGGCCGCCTCGGGCCGGGGRGGGCTCGGGGGRGGGGCGCGGCGGCCCCCGGAGCGCCGGCG
GCTGTCGAGGCGCGGCGAGCCGCAGCCATTGCCTTTTATGGTAATCGTGCGAGAGGGCGCAGGGACTTCC
TTTGTCCCAAATCTGTGCGGAGCCGAAATCTGGGAGGCGCCGCCGCACCCCCTCTAGCGGGCGCGGGGCG
AAGCGGTGCGGCGCCGGCAGGAAGGAAATGGGCGGGGAGGGCCTTCGTGCGTCGCCGCGCCGCCGTCCCC
TTCTCCCTCTCCAGCCTCGGGGCTGTCCGCGGGGGGACGGCTGCCTTCGGGGGGGACGGGGCAGGGCGGG
GTTCGGCTTCTGGCGTGTGACCGGCGGCTCTAGAGCCTCTGCTAACCATGTTCATGCCTTCTTCTTTTTC
CTACAGCTCCTGGGCAACGTGCTGGTTATTGTGCTGTCTCATCATTTTGGCAAAGAATTCGCCATGGTGT
CTAAGGGCGAAGAGCTGATTAAGGAGAACATGCACATGAAGCTGTACATGGAGGGCACCGTGGACAACCA
TCACTTCAAGTGCACATCCGAGGGCGAAGGCAAGCCCTACGAGGGCACCCAGACCATGAGAATCAAGGTG
GTCGAGGGCGGCCCTCTCCCCTTCGCCTTCGACATCCTGGCTACTAGCTTCCTCTACGGCAGCAAGACCT
TCATCAACCACACCCAGGGCATCCCCGACTTCTTCAAGCAGTCCTTCCCTGAGGGCTTCACATGGGAGAG
AGTCACCACATACGAAGACGGGGGCGTGCTGACCGCTACCCAGGACACCAGCCTCCAGGACGGCTGCCTC
ATCTACAACGTCAAGATCAGAGGGGTGAACTTCACATCCAACGGCCCTGTGATGCAGAAGAAAACACTCG
GCTGGGAGGCCTTCACCGAGACGCTGTACCCCGCTGACGGCGGCCTGGAAGGCAGAAACGACATGGCCCT
GAAGCTCGTGGGCGGGAGCCATCTGATCGCAAACGCCAAGACCACATATAGATCCAAGAAACCCGCTAAG
AACCTCAAGATGCCTGGCGTCTACTATGTGGACTACAGACTGGAAAGAATCAAGGAGGCCAACAACGAGA
CCTACGTCGAGCAGCACGAGGTGGCAGTGGCCAGATACTGCGACCTCCCTAGCAAACTGGGGCACAAGCT
TAATGGCGGCTCCGGCGGCCGCTCCGAGGGCCGCGGCAGCCTGCTGACATGCGGCGACGTGGAAGAGAAC
CCTGGCCCTGCCGGCAGCGCCAACCTGCTGACTGTGCACCAAAACCTGCCTGCCCTCCCTGTGGATGCCA
CCTCTGATGAAGTCAGGAAGAACCTGATGGACATGTTCAGGGACAGGCAGGCCTTCTCTGAACACACCTG
GAAGATGCTCCTGTCTGTGTGCAGATCCTGGGCTGCCTGGTGCAAGCTGAACAACAGGAAATGGTTCCCT
GCTGAACCTGAGGATGTGAGGGACTACCTCCTGTACCTGCAAGCCAGAGGCCTGGCTGTGAAGACCATCC
AACAGCACCTGGGCCAGCTCAACATGCTGCACAGGAGATCTGGCCTGCCTCGCCCTTCTGACTCCAATGC
TGTGTCCCTGGTGATGAGGAGAATCAGAAAGGAGAATGTGGATGCTGGGGAGAGAGCCAAGCAGGCCCTG
GCCTTTGAACGCACTGACTTTGACCAAGTCAGATCCCTGATGGAGAACTCTGACAGATGCCAGGACATCA
GGAACCTGGCCTTCCTGGGCATTGCCTACAACACCCTGCTGCGCATTGCCGAAATTGCCAGAATCAGAGT
GAAGGACATCTCCCGCACCGATGGTGGGAGAATGCTGATCCACATTGGCAGGACCAAGACCCTGGTGTCC
ACAGCTGGTGTGGAGAAGGCCCTGTCCCTGGGGGTTACCAAGCTGGTGGAGAGATGGATCTCTGTGTCTG
GTGTGGCTGATGACCCCAACAACTACCTGTTCTGCCGGGTCAGAAAGAATGGTGTGGCTGCCCCTTCTGC
CACCTCCCAACTGTCCACCCGGGCCCTGGAAGGGATCTTTGAGGCCACCCACCGCCTGATCTATGGTGCC
AAGGATGACTCTGGGCAGAGATACCTGGCCTGGTCTGGCCACTCTGCCAGAGTGGGTGCTGCCAGGGACA
TGGCCAGGGCTGGTGTGTCCATCCCTGAAATCATGCAGGCTGGTGGCTGGACCAATGTGAACATTGTGAT
GAACTACATCAGAAACCTGGACTCTGAGACTGGGGCCATGGTGAGGCTGCTAGAGGATGGGGACCTCGAG
CCATCTGCTGGAGACATGAGAGCTGCCAACCTTTGGCCAAGCCCGCTCATGATCAAACGCTCTAAGAAGA
ACAGCCTGGCCTTGTCCCTGACGGCCGACCAGATGGTCAGTGCCTTGTTGGATGCTGAGCCCCCCATACT
CTATTCCGAGTATGATCCTACCAGACCCTTCAGTGAAGCTTCGATGATGGGCTTACTGACCAACCTGGCA
GACAGGGAGCTGGTTCACATGATCAACTGGGCGAAGAGGGTGCCAGGCTTTGTGGATTTGACCCTCCATG
ATCAGGTCCACCTTCTAGAATGTGCCTGGCTAGAGATCCTGATGATTGGTCTCGTCTGGCGCTCCATGGA
GCACCCAGTGAAGCTACTGTTTGCTCCTAACTTGCTCTTGGACAGGAACCAGGGAAAATGTGTAGAGGGC
ATGGTGGAGATCTTCGACATGCTGCTGGCTACATCATCTCGGTTCCGCATGATGAATCTGCAGGGAGAGG
AGTTTGTGTGCCTCAAATCTATTATTTTGCTTAATTCTGGAGTGTACACATTTCTGTCCAGCACCCTGAA
GTCTCTGGAAGAGAAGGACCATATCCACCGAGTCCTGGACAAGATCACAGACACTTTGATCCACCTGATG
GCCAAGGCAGGCCTGACCCTGCAGCAGCAGCACCAGCGGCTGGCCCAGCTCCTCCTCATCCTCTCCCACA
TCAGGCACATGAGTAACAAAGGCATGGAGCATCTGTACAGCATGAAGTGCAAGAACGTGGTGCCCCTCTA
TGACCTGCTGCTGGAGGCGGCGGACGCCCACCGCCTACATGCGCCCACTAGCCGTGGAGGGGCATCCGTG
GAGGAGACGGACCAAAGCCACTTGGCCACTGCGGGCTCTACTTCATCGCATTCCTTGCAAAAGTATTACA
TCACGGGGGAGGCAGAGGGTTTCCCTGCCACAGCTTGAGGCGCGCCGGATCTTTTTCCCTCTGCCAAAAA
TTATGGGGACATCATGAAGCCCCTTGAGCATCTGACTTCTGGCTAATAAAGGAAATTTATTTTCATTGCA
ATAGTGTGTTGGAATTTTTTGTGTCTCTCACTCGGAAGGACATATGGGAGGGCAAATCATTTAAAACATC
AGAATGAGTATTTGGTTTAGAGTTTGGCAACATATGCCCATATGCTGGCTGCCATGAACAAAGGTTGGCT
ATAAAGAGGTCATCAGTATATGAAACAGCCCCCTGCTGTCCATTCCTTATTCCATAGAAAAGCCTTGACT
TGAGGTTAGATTTTTTTTATATTTTGTTTTGTGTTATTTTTTTCTTTAACATCCCTAAAATTTTCCTTAC
ATGTTTTACTAGCCAGATTTTTCCTCCTCTCCTGACTACTCCCAGTCATAGCTGTCCCTCTTCTCTTATG
GAGATCCCTCGACCTGCAGCCCAAGCTTGGCGTAATCATGGTCATAGCTGTTTCCTGTGTGAAATTGTTA
TCCGCTCACAATTCCACACAACATACGAGCCGGAAGCATAAAGTGTAAAGCCTGGGGTGCCTAATGAGTG
AGCTAACTCACATTAATTGCGTTGCGCTCACTGCCCGCTTTCCAGTCGGGAAACCTGTCGTGCCAGCGGA
TCCGCATCTCAATTAGTCAGCAACCATAGTCCCGCCCCTAACTCCGCCCATCCCGCCCCTAACTCCGCCC
AGTTCCGCCCATTCTCCGCCCCATGGCTGACTAATTTTTTTTATTTATGCAGAGGCCGAGGCCGCCTCGG
CCTCTGAGCTATTCCAGAAGTAGTGAGGAGGCTTTTTTGGAGGCCTAGGCTTTTGCAAAAAGCTAACTTG
TTTATTGCAGCTTATAATGGTTACAAATAAAGCAATAGCATCACAAATTTCACAAATAAAGCATTTTTTT
CACTGCATTCTAGTTGTGGTTTGTCCAAACTCATCAATGTATCTTATCATGTCTGGATCCGCTGCATTAA
TGAATCGGCCAACGCGCGGGGAGAGGCGGTTTGCGTATTGGGCGCTCTTCCGCTTCCTCGCTCACTGACT
CGCTGCGCTCGGTCGTTCGGCTGCGGCGAGCGGTATCAGCTCACTCAAAGGCGGTAATACGGTTATCCAC
AGAATCAGGGGATAACGCAGGAAAGAACATGTGAGCAAAAGGCCAGCAAAAGGCCAGGAACCGTAAAAAG
GCCGCGTTGCTGGCGTTTTTCCATAGGCTCCGCCCCCCTGACGAGCATCACAAAAATCGACGCTCAAGTC
AGAGGTGGCGAAACCCGACAGGACTATAAAGATACCAGGCGTTTCCCCCTGGAAGCTCCCTCGTGCGCTC
TCCTGTTCCGACCCTGCCGCTTACCGGATACCTGTCCGCCTTTCTCCCTTCGGGAAGCGTGGCGCTTTCT
CATAGCTCACGCTGTAGGTATCTCAGTTCGGTGTAGGTCGTTCGCTCCAAGCTGGGCTGTGTGCACGAAC
CCCCCGTTCAGCCCGACCGCTGCGCCTTATCCGGTAACTATCGTCTTGAGTCCAACCCGGTAAGACACGA
CTTATCGCCACTGGCAGCAGCCACTGGTAACAGGATTAGCAGAGCGAGGTATGTAGGCGGTGCTACAGAG
TTCTTGAAGTGGTGGCCTAACTACGGCTACACTAGAAGAACAGTATTTGGTATCTGCGCTCTGCTGAAGC
CAGTTACCTTCGGAAAAAGAGTTGGTAGCTCTTGATCCGGCAAACAAACCACCGCTGGTAGCGGTGGTTT
TTTTGTTTGCAAGCAGCAGATTACGCGCAGAAAAAAAGGATCTCAAGAAGATCCTTTGATCTTTTCTACG
GGGTCTGACGCTCAGTGGAACGAAAACTCACGTTAAGGGATTTTGGTCATGAGATTATCAAAAAGGATCT
TCACCTAGATCCTTTTAAATTAAAAATGAAGTTTTAAATCAATCTAAAGTATATATGAGTAAACTTGGTC
TGACAGTTACCAATGCTTAATCAGTGAGGCACCTATCTCAGCGATCTGTCTATTTCGTTCATCCATAGTT
GCCTGACTCCCCGTCGTGTAGATAACTACGATACGGGAGGGCTTACCATCTGGCCCCAGTGCTGCAATGA
TACCGCGAGACCCACGCTCACCGGCTCCAGATTTATCAGCAATAAACCAGCCAGCCGGAAGGGCCGAGCG
CAGAAGTGGTCCTGCAACTTTATCCGCCTCCATCCAGTCTATTAATTGTTGCCGGGAAGCTAGAGTAAGT
AGTTCGCCAGTTAATAGTTTGCGCAACGTTGTTGCCATTGCTACAGGCATCGTGGTGTCACGCTCGTCGT
TTGGTATGGCTTCATTCAGCTCCGGTTCCCAACGATCAAGGCGAGTTACATGATCCCCCATGTTGTGCAA
AAAAGCGGTTAGCTCCTTCGGTCCTCCGATCGTTGTCAGAAGTAAGTTGGCCGCAGTGTTATCACTCATG
GTTATGGCAGCACTGCATAATTCTCTTACTGTCATGCCATCCGTAAGATGCTTTTCTGTGACTGGTGAGT
ACTCAACCAAGTCATTCTGAGAATAGTGTATGCGGCGACCGAGTTGCTCTTGCCCGGCGTCAATACGGGA
TAATACCGCGCCACATAGCAGAACTTTAAAAGTGCTCATCATTGGAAAACGTTCTTCGGGGCGAAAACTC
TCAAGGATCTTACCGCTGTTGAGATCCAGTTCGATGTAACCCACTCGTGCACCCAACTGATCTTCAGCAT
CTTTTACTTTCACCAGCGTTTCTGGGTGAGCAAAAACAGGAAGGCAAAATGCCGCAAAAAAGGGAATAAG
GGCGACACGGAAATGTTGAATACTCATACTCTTCCTTTTTCAATATTATTGAAGCATTTATCAGGGTTAT
TGTCTCATGAGCGGATACATATTTGAATGTATTTAGAAAAATAAACAAATAGGGGTTCCGCGCACATTTC
CCCGAAAAGTGC
